Addgene plasmid #175108: pLV V5-lamin B1
Purpose: Lentiviral expression of V5-tagged mouse Lmnb1
Depositing lab: Larry Gerace. Depositing organization: Scripps California (The Scripps Research Institute).
Backbone
  Vector backbone: pLV-EF1a-IRES-Puro
  Backbone manufacturer: Tobias Meyer (Addgene plasmid # 85132)
  Vector type: Mammalian Expression, Lentiviral
Growth in bacteria
  Bacterial resistance: Ampicillin, 100 μg/mL
  Growth temperature: 30°C
  Growth strain: NEB Stable
  Copy number: High Copy
Gene/Insert
  Gene/Insert name: Lmnb1
  Species: M. musculus (mouse)
  Entrez Gene: Lmnb1
  Tag / fusion protein: V5 (N terminal on insert)
  Cloning method: Gibson Cloning
Terms and licenses: Academic/Nonprofit Terms; Industry Terms: Not Available to Industry
How to cite: pLV V5-lamin B1 was a gift from Larry Gerace (Addgene plasmid # 175108 ; http://n2t.net/addgene:175108 ; RRID:Addgene_175108)
