[The description below was written by a language model from this plasmid's Addgene catalogue record and pLannotate feature annotations shown in this document.]
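Description:
pLV V5-lamin B1 is an HIV-1-based lentiviral transfer plasmid for mammalian expression of mouse lamin B1 (Lmnb1) carrying an N-terminal V5 epitope tag. It was built by Gibson cloning into the pLV-EF1a-IRES-Puro backbone and is about 10.6 kb. In bacteria it is maintained through a high-copy ColE1/pUC-type origin and selected with ampicillin via the β-lactamase gene. Remnants of a lac promoter/operator region and an SV40 poly(A) signal lie in the plasmid backbone outside the viral cassette.

The viral portion is bounded by two HIV-1 LTR elements, both annotated as truncated and each adjoined by nef-derived sequence. The record does not explicitly say whether the vector is self-inactivating. Downstream of the first LTR are the Ψ packaging signal with a gag fragment, the Rev response element for Rev-dependent nuclear export of the genomic RNA, and the cPPT/CTS, which aids nuclear import of the reverse-transcribed genome. Packaging functions are not encoded here and must be provided in trans.

Expression is driven by the human EF-1α core promoter together with its intron A, giving strong constitutive transcription in many cell types. The transcript is bicistronic. The V5-Lmnb1 open reading frame is followed by an EMCV IRES and the puromycin N-acetyltransferase gene, so puromycin selection enriches for cells that also express the tagged lamin. A WPRE downstream enhances transcript stability and expression.

The construct suits stable transduction of mammalian cells. The V5 tag allows the exogenous lamin B1, a nuclear lamina component, to be detected or immunoprecipitated separately from the endogenous protein.
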