Features (pLannotate 1.2.2; 24 found; start..end, strand, type, name):
    377..634     +  LTR            5' LTR (truncated): truncated 5' long terminal repeat (LTR) from HIV-1
    681..806     +  misc_feature   HIV-1 Ψ: packaging signal of human immunodeficiency virus type 1
    790..1128    +  CDS            HIV-1 gag (fragment): gag protein from human immunodeficiency virus 1; gag
   1303..1536    +  misc_feature   RRE: The Rev response element (RRE) of HIV-1 allows for Rev-dependent mRNA export from the nucleus to the cytoplasm.
   1913..2013    +  CDS            Rev (fragment): human immunodeficiency virus 1 (HIV-1) Rev protein; rev; enhances nuclear export of unspliced and incompletely spliced viral mRNAs
   2028..2143    +  misc_feature   cPPT/CTS: central polypurine tract and central termination sequence of HIV-1 (lacking the first T)
   2221..2432    +  promoter       EF-1α core promoter: core promoter for human elongation factor EF-1α
   2433..3371    +  intron         EF-1α intron A: intron upstream of the start codon of human EF-1α
   3396..3437    +  CDS            V5 tag: epitope tag from simian virus 5
   3459..5222    +  CDS            Lmnb1: LMNB1_MOUSE - Experimental evidence at protein level: Swiss-Prot protein existence level 1. Lamins are components of the nuclear lamina, a fibrous layer on the nucleoplasmic side of the inner nuclear membrane, which is thought to provide a framework for the nuclear envelope and may also interact with chromatin. From Mus musculus (Mouse).
   5369..5930    +  misc_feature   IRES: internal ribosome entry site (IRES) of the encephalomyocarditis virus (EMCV)
   5933..6532    +  CDS            PuroR: puromycin N-acetyltransferase; pac from Streptomyces alboniger; confers resistance to puromycin
   6556..7144    +  misc_feature   WPRE: woodchuck hepatitis virus posttranscriptional regulatory element
   7161..7679    +  CDS            nef (fragment): NEF_HV1BR - Experimental evidence at protein level: Swiss-Prot protein existence level 1. Extracellular Nef protein targets CD4(+) T-lymphocytes for apoptosis by interacting with CXCR4 surface receptors (PubMed:14990729). From Human immunodeficiency virus type 1 group M subtype B (isolate BRU/LAI) (HIV-1).
   7727..7984    +  LTR            5' LTR (truncated): truncated 5' long terminal repeat (LTR) from HIV-1
   8136..8152    -  protein_bind   lac operator: The lac repressor binds to the lac operator to inhibit transcription in E. coli. This inhibition can be relieved by adding lactose or isopropyl-β-D-thiogalactopyranoside (IPTG). lac repressor encoded by lacI
   8160..8190    -  promoter       lac promoter: promoter for the E. coli lac operon
   8205..8226    -  protein_bind   CAP binding site: CAP binding activates transcription in the presence of cAMP. E. coli catabolite activator protein
   8239..8331    -  CDS            lacI (fragment): lac repressor; lacI; The lac repressor binds to the lac operator to inhibit transcription in E. coli. This inhibition can be relieved by adding lactose or isopropyl-β-D-thiogalactopyranoside (IPTG).
   8514..9102    -  rep_origin     ori: high-copy-number ColE1/pMB1/pBR322/pUC origin of replication
   9273..10133   -  CDS            AmpR: β-lactamase; bla; confers resistance to ampicillin, carbenicillin, and related antibiotics
  10134..10238   -  promoter       AmpR promoter: bla
  10286..10420   +  polyA_signal   SV40 poly(A) signal: SV40 polyadenylation signal
  10587..329     +  CDS            nef (fragment) (across the origin): NEF_HV1BR - Experimental evidence at protein level: Swiss-Prot protein existence level 1. Extracellular Nef protein targets CD4(+) T-lymphocytes for apoptosis by interacting with CXCR4 surface receptors (PubMed:14990729). From Human immunodeficiency virus type 1 group M subtype B (isolate BRU/LAI) (HIV-1).
>Addgene plasmid #175108 | pLV V5-lamin B1 | addgene full sequence | sequence record 351795 | Addgene NGS Result
TGGAAGGGCTAATTCACTCCCAAAGAAGACAAGATATCCTTGATCTGTGGATCTACCACACACAAGGCTA
CTTCCCTGATTAGCAGAACTACACACCAGGGCCAGGGGTCAGATATCCACTGACCTTTGGATGGTGCTAC
AAGCTAGTACCAGTTGAGCCAGATAAGGTAGAAGAGGCCAATAAAGGAGAGAACACCAGCTTGTTACACC
CTGTGAGCCTGCATGGGATGGATGACCCGGAGAGAGAAGTGTTAGAGTGGAGGTTTGACAGCCGCCTAGC
ATTTCATCACGTGGCCCGAGAGCTGCATCCGGAGTACTTCAAGAACTGCTGATATCGAGCTTGCTACAAG
GGACTTTCCGCTGGGGACTTTCCAGGGAGGCGTGGCCTGGGCGGGACTGGGGAGTGGCGAGCCCTCAGAT
CCTGCATATAAGCAGCTGCTTTTTGCCTGTACTGGGTCTCTCTGGTTAGACCAGATCTGAGCCTGGGAGC
TCTCTGGCTAACTAGGGAACCCACTGCTTAAGCCTCAATAAAGCTTGCCTTGAGTGCTTCAAGTAGTGTG
TGCCCGTCTGTTGTGTGACTCTGGTAACTAGAGATCCCTCAGACCCTTTTAGTCAGTGTGGAAAATCTCT
AGCAGTGGCGCCCGAACAGGGACTTGAAAGCGAAAGGGAAACCAGAGGAGCTCTCTCGACGCAGGACTCG
GCTTGCTGAAGCGCGCACGGCAAGAGGCGAGGGGCGGCGACTGGTGAGTACGCCAAAAATTTTGACTAGC
GGAGGCTAGAAGGAGAGAGATGGGTGCGAGAGCGTCAGTATTAAGCGGGGGAGAATTAGATCGCGATGGG
AAAAAATTCGGTTAAGGCCAGGGGGAAAGAAAAAATATAAATTAAAACATATAGTATGGGCAAGCAGGGA
GCTAGAACGATTCGCAGTTAATCCTGGCCTGTTAGAAACATCAGAAGGCTGTAGACAAATACTGGGACAG
CTACAACCATCCCTTCAGACAGGATCAGAAGAACTTAGATCATTATATAATACAGTAGCAACCCTCTATT
GTGTGCATCAAAGGATAGAGATAAAAGACACCAAGGAAGCTTTAGACAAGATAGAGGAAGAGCAAAACAA
AAGTAAGACCACCGCACAGCAAGCGGCCGGCCGCTGATCTTCAGACCTGGAGGAGGAGATATGAGGGACA
ATTGGAGAAGTGAATTATATAAATATAAAGTAGTAAAAATTGAACCATTAGGAGTAGCACCCACCAAGGC
AAAGAGAAGAGTGGTGCAGAGAGAAAAAAGAGCAGTGGGAATAGGAGCTTTGTTCCTTGGGTTCTTGGGA
GCAGCAGGAAGCACTATGGGCGCAGCGTCAATGACGCTGACGGTACAGGCCAGACAATTATTGTCTGGTA
TAGTGCAGCAGCAGAACAATTTGCTGAGGGCTATTGAGGCGCAACAGCATCTGTTGCAACTCACAGTCTG
GGGCATCAAGCAGCTCCAGGCAAGAATCCTGGCTGTGGAAAGATACCTAAAGGATCAACAGCTCCTGGGG
ATTTGGGGTTGCTCTGGAAAACTCATTTGCACCACTGCTGTGCCTTGGAATGCTAGTTGGAGTAATAAAT
CTCTGGAACAGATTTGGAATCACACGACCTGGATGGAGTGGGACAGAGAAATTAACAATTACACAAGCTT
AATACACTCCTTAATTGAAGAATCGCAAAACCAGCAAGAAAAGAATGAACAAGAATTATTGGAATTAGAT
AAATGGGCAAGTTTGTGGAATTGGTTTAACATAACAAATTGGCTGTGGTATATAAAATTATTCATAATGA
TAGTAGGAGGCTTGGTAGGTTTAAGAATAGTTTTTGCTGTACTTTCTATAGTGAATAGAGTTAGGCAGGG
ATATTCACCATTATCGTTTCAGACCCACCTCCCAACCCCGAGGGGACCCGACAGGCCCGAAGGAATAGAA
GAAGAAGGTGGAGAGAGAGACAGAGACAGATCCATTCGATTAGTGAACGGATCTCGACGGTATCGCCTTT
AAAAGAAAAGGGGGGATTGGGGGGTACAGTGCAGGGGAAAGAATAGTAGACATAATAGCAACAGACATAC
AAACTAAAGAATTACAAAAACAAATTACAAAAATTCAAAATTTTCGGGTTTATTACAGGGACAGCAGAGA
TCCAGTTTATCGATGAGGCCCTTTCGTCTTCACTCGAGGTGCCCGTCAGTGGGCAGAGCGCACATCGCCC
ACAGTCCCCGAGAAGTTGGGGGGAGGGGTCGGCAATTGAACCGGTGCCTAGAGAAGGTGGCGCGGGGTAA
ACTGGGAAAGTGATGTCGTGTACTGGCTCCGCCTTTTTCCCGAGGGTGGGGGAGAACCGTATATAAGTGC
AGTAGTCGCCGTGAACGTTCTTTTTCGCAACGGGTTTGCCGCCAGAACACAGGTAAGTGCCGTGTGTGGT
TCCCGCGGGCCTGGCCTCTTTACGGGTTATGGCCCTTGCGTGCCTTGAATTACTTCCACCTGGCTGCAGT
ACGTGATTCTTGATCCCGAGCTTCGGGTTGGAAGTGGGTGGGAGAGTTCGAGGCCTTGCGCTTAAGGAGC
CCCTTCGCCTCGTGCTTGAGTTGAGGCCTGGCCTGGGCGCTGGGGCCGCCGCGTGCGAATCTGGTGGCAC
CTTCGCGCCTGTCTCGCTGCTTTCGATAAGTCTCTAGCCATTTAAAATTTTTGATGACCTGCTGCGACGC
TTTTTTTCTGGCAAGATAGTCTTGTAAATGCGGGCCAAGATCTGCACACTGGTATTTCGGTTTTTGGGGC
CGCGGGCGGCGACGGGGCCCGTGCGTCCCAGCGCACATGTTCGGCGAGGCGGGGCCTGCGAGCGCGGCCA
CCGAGAATCGGACGGGGGTAGTCTCAAGCTGGCCGGCCTGCTCTGGTGCCTGGCCTCGCGCCGCCGTGTA
TCGCCCCGCCCTGGGCGGCAAGGCTGGCCCGGTCGGCACCAGTTGCGTGAGCGGAAAGATGGCCGCTTCC
CGGCCCTGCTGCAGGGAGCTCAAAATGGAGGACGCGGCGCTCGGGAGAGCGGGCGGGTGAGTCACCCACA
CAAAGGAAAAGGGCCTTTCCGTCCTCAGCCGTCGCTTCATGTGACTCCACGGAGTACCGGGCGCCGTCCA
GGCACCTCGATTAGTTCTCGAGCTTTTGGAGTACGTCGTCTTTAGGTTGGGGGGAGGGGTTTTATGCGAT
GGAGTTTCCCCACACTGAGTGGGTGGAGACTGAAGTTAGGCCAGCTTGGCACTTGATGTAATTCTCCTTG
GAATTTGCCCTTTTTGAGTTTGGATCTTGGTTCATTCTCAAGCCTCAGACAGTGGTTCAAAGTTTTTTTC
TTCCATTTCAGGTGTCGTGAGGATCCGCCGCCATGGGTAAGCCTATCCCTAACCCTCTCCTCGGTCTCGA
TTCTACGGGGGGCGGAGGGGGTGGGCCCATGGCGACCGCGACCCCCGTGCAGCAGCAGCGGGCGGGCAGC
CGCGCCAGCGCCCCCGCCACGCCGCTCAGCCCCACGCGCCTGTCGCGCCTGCAGGAGAAAGAGGAGCTGC
GGGAGCTCAACGACCGCCTGGCTGTGTACATCGATAAGGTGCGCAGCCTGGAGACGGAGAACAGCGCGCT
GCAGCTGCAGGTGACCGAGCGCGAGGAGGTGCGCGGCCGCGAGCTCACCGGCCTCAAGGCTCTCTACGAG
ACCGAGCTGGCCGACGCACGCCGCGCTCTGGACGACACGGCCCGCGAGCGCGCCAAGCTCCAGATCGAGC
TGGGCAAGTTCAAGGCCGAGCACGACCAGCTGCTGCTCAATTATGCCAAGAAGGAATCTGATCTCAGTGG
AGCCCAGATCAAGCTTCGAGAGTATGAGGCGGCACTAAACTCTAAGGATGCGGCGCTGGCTACTGCCCTA
GGGGACAAAAAGAGTTTAGAGGGAGACTTGGAGGATCTGAAAGATCAGATTGCCCAGCTAGAAGCATCCT
TATCTGCCGCCAAAAAGCAGTTAGCAGATGAAACTTTACTTAAAGTGGATTTGGAGAATCGCTGTCAGAG
CCTTACTGAGGACTTGGAGTTTCGTAAAAATATGTATGAAGAGGAGATCAATGAGACAAGGAGGAAGCAT
GAGACCCGCTTGGTGGAAGTGGACTCTGGGCGTCAGATTGAGTATGAGTACAAGCTGGCTCAAGCCCTGC
ATGAGATGCGGGAGCAGCACGACGCGCAGGTGAGGCTGTACAAGGAAGAGCTGGAGCAGACCTACCACGC
CAAGCTTGAGAATGCCAGACTCTCCTCAGAGATGAACACTTCCACTGTCAACAGTGCCCGGGAAGAGCTG
ATGGAGAGCCGGATGAGGATCGAGAGCCTCTCCTCACAGCTCTCTAACCTGCAGAAAGAGTCTAGAGCGT
GTTTGGAAAGGATCCAGGAATTGGAGGACATGCTTGCTAAGGAGAGAGACAACTCGCGCCGCATGCTGTC
TGACAGAGAGAGAGAGATGGCGGAGATCAGGGACCAGATGCAGCAGCAGCTGAGTGATTATGAGCAGCTG
CTGGACGTGAAGCTGGCCCTGGACATGGAGATCAGCGCCTACAGGAAGCTCCTGGAAGGCGAAGAAGAGC
GGTTAAAGCTCTCTCCAAGCCCTTCTTCCCGGGTGACCGTGTCCAGAGCGTCCTCCAGTCGCAGTGTGCG
CACCACCAGAGGAAAGCGGAAGAGAGTTGATGTGGAGGAGTCGGAGGCGAGCAGCAGTGTTAGCATTTCC
CACTCTGCCTCAGCCACGGGGAACGTGTGCATTGAAGAGATAGATGTTGATGGGAAGTTTATTCGCTTGA
AGAACACTTCTGAGCAGGATCAACCAATGGGAGGCTGGGAGATGATCAGAAAAATTGGAGACACATCAGT
CAGTTACAAATATACCTCAAGATATGTGCTGAAGGCTGGCCAGACTGTCACAGTGTGGGCTGCAAATGCT
GGCGTCACAGCCAGCCCTCCAACTGACCTCATCTGGAAGAACCAGAACTCTTGGGGTACTGGTGAAGATG
TGAAGGTTATATTGAAGAATTCTCAGGGAGAGGAGGTTGCTCAGAGAAGCACAGTCTTCAAGACCACCAT
ACCCGAGGAGGAGGAGGAGGAGGAGGAGGAGCCCATCGGAGTGGCTGTGGAGGAGGAGCGTTTCCACCAG
CAGGGAGCCCCAAGAGCATCCAATAAAAGCTGTGCCATTATGTGAACTTGTAATGGGCCGCGACGATGTT
TAAACTTCGAAACGCGTGAATTCCTCGAGGGCGGCCGCTCTAGAGTCGACGGGCCGCGGTAACAATTGTT
AACTAACTTAAGCTAGCAACGGTTTCCCTCTAGCGGGATCAATTCCGCCCCCCCCCCCTAACGTTACTGG
CCGAAGCCGCTTGGAATAAGGCCGGTGTGCGTTTGTCTATATGTTATTTTCCACCATATTGCCGTCTTTT
GGCAATGTGAGGGCCCGGAAACCTGGCCCTGTCTTCTTGACGAGCATTCCTAGGGGTCTTTCCCCTCTCG
CCAAAGGAATGCAAGGTCTGTTGAATGTCGTGAAGGAAGCAGTTCCTCTGGAAGCTTCTTGAAGACAAAC
AACGTCTGTAGCGACCCTTTGCAGGCAGCGGAACCCCCCACCTGGCGACAGGTGCCTCTGCGGCCAAAAG
CCACGTGTATAAGATACACCTGCAAAGGCGGCACAACCCCAGTGCCACGTTGTGAGTTGGATAGTTGTGG
AAAGAGTCAAATGGCTCTCCTCAAGCGTATTCAACAAGGGGCTGAAGGATGCCCAGAAGGTACCCCATTG
TATGGGATCTGATCTGGGGCCTCGGTGCACATGCTTTACATGTGTTTAGTCGAGGTTAAAAAAACGTCTA
GGCCCCCCGAACCACGGGGACGTGGTTTTCCTTTGAAAAACACGATAATACCATGACCGAGTACAAGCCC
ACGGTGCGCCTCGCCACCCGCGACGACGTCCCCAGGGCCGTACGCACCCTCGCCGCCGCGTTCGCCGACT
ACCCCGCCACGCGCCACACCGTCGATCCGGACCGCCACATCGAGCGGGTCACCGAGCTGCAAGAACTCTT
CCTCACGCGCGTCGGGCTCGACATCGGCAAGGTGTGGGTCGCGGACGACGGCGCCGCGGTGGCGGTCTGG
ACCACGCCGGAGAGCGTCGAAGCGGGGGCGGTGTTCGCCGAGATCGGCCCGCGCATGGCCGAGTTGAGCG
GTTCCCGGCTGGCCGCGCAGCAACAGATGGAAGGCCTCCTGGCGCCGCACCGGCCCAAGGAGCCCGCGTG
GTTCCTGGCCACCGTCGGCGTCTCGCCCGACCACCAGGGCAAGGGTCTGGGCAGCGCCGTCGTGCTCCCC
GGAGTGGAGGCGGCCGAGCGCGCCGGGGTGCCCGCCTTCCTGGAGACCTCCGCGCCCCGCAACCTCCCCT
TCTACGAGCGGCTCGGCTTCACCGTCACCGCCGACGTCGAGGTGCCCGAAGGACCGCGCACCTGGTGCAT
GACCCGCAAGCCCGGTGCCTGACCCGGGCGGGGCGCGTCTGGAACAATCAACCTCTGGATTACAAAATTT
GTGAAAGATTGACTGGTATTCTTAACTATGTTGCTCCTTTTACGCTATGTGGATACGCTGCTTTAATGCC
TTTGTATCATGCTATTGCTTCCCGTATGGCTTTCATTTTCTCCTCCTTGTATAAATCCTGGTTGCTGTCT
CTTTATGAGGAGTTGTGGCCCGTTGTCAGGCAACGTGGCGTGGTGTGCACTGTGTTTGCTGACGCAACCC
CCACTGGTTGGGGCATTGCCACCACCTGTCAGCTCCTTTCCGGGACTTTCGCTTTCCCCCTCCCTATTGC
CACGGCGGAACTCATCGCCGCCTGCCTTGCCCGCTGCTGGACAGGGGCTCGGCTGTTGGGCACTGACAAT
TCCGTGGTGTTGTCGGGGAAGCTGACGTCCTTTCCATGGCTGCTCGCCTGTGTTGCCACCTGGATTCTGC
GCGGGACGTCCTTCTGCTACGTCCCTTCGGCCCTCAATCCAGCGGACCTTCCTTCCCGCGGCCTGCTGCC
GGCTCTGCGGCCTCTTCCGCGTCTTCGCCTTCGCCCTCAGACGAGTCGGATCTCCCTTTGGGCCGCCTCC
CCGCCTGGAATTAATTCTGCAGTCGAGACCTAGAAAAACATGGAGCAATCACAAGTAGCAATACAGCAGC
TACCAATGCTGATTGTGCCTGGCTAGAAGCACAAGAGGAGGAGGAGGTGGGTTTTCCAGTCACACCTCAG
GTACCTTTAAGACCAATGACTTACAAGGCAGCTGTAGATCTTAGCCACTTTTTAAAAGAAAAGAGGGGAC
TGGAAGGGCTAATTCACTCCCAACGAAGACAAGATATCCTTGATCTGTGGATCTACCACACACAAGGCTA
CTTCCCTGATTAGCAGAACTACACACCAGGGCCAGGGGTCAGATATCCACTGACCTTTGGATGGTGCTAC
AAGCTAGTACCAGTTGAGCCAGATAAGGTAGAAGAGGCCAATAAAGGAGAGAACACCAGCTTGTTACACC
CTGTGAGCCTGCATGGGATGGATGACCCGGAGAGAGAAGTGTTAGAGTGGAGGTTTGACAGCCGCCTAGC
ATTTCATCACGTGGCCCGAGAGCTGCATCCGGAGTACTTCAAGAACTGCTGATATCGAGCTTGCTACAAG
GGACTTTCCGCTGGGGACTTTCCAGGGAGGCGTGGCCTGGGCGGGACTGGGGAGTGGCGAGCCCTCAGAT
CCTGCATATAAGCAGCTGCTTTTTGCCTGTACTGGGTCTCTCTGGTTAGACCAGATCTGAGCCTGGGAGC
TCTCTGGCTAACTAGGGAACCCACTGCTTAAGCCTCAATAAAGCTTGCCTTGAGTGCTTCAAGTAGTGTG
TGCCCGTCTGTTGTGTGACTCTGGTAACTAGAGATCCCTCAGACCCTTTTAGTCAGTGTGGAAAATCTCT
AGCAGTAGTAGTTCATGTCATCTTATTATTCAGTATTTATAACTTGCAAAGAAATGAATATCAGAGAGTG
AGAGGCCTTGACATTGCTAGCGTTTACCGTCGACCTCTAGCTAGAGCTTGGCGTAATCATGGTCATAGCT
GTTTCCTGTGTGAAATTGTTATCCGCTCACAATTCCACACAACATACGAGCCGGAAGCATAAAGTGTAAA
GCCTGGGGTGCCTAATGAGTGAGCTAACTCACATTAATTGCGTTGCGCTCACTGCCCGCTTTCCAGTCGG
GAAACCTGTCGTGCCAGCTGCATTAATGAATCGGCCAACGCGCGGGGAGAGGCGGTTTGCGTATTGGGCG
CTCTTCCGCTTCCTCGCTCACTGACTCGCTGCGCTCGGTCGTTCGGCTGCGGCGAGCGGTATCAGCTCAC
TCAAAGGCGGTAATACGGTTATCCACAGAATCAGGGGATAACGCAGGAAAGAACATGTGAGCAAAAGGCC
AGCAAAAGGCCAGGAACCGTAAAAAGGCCGCGTTGCTGGCGTTTTTCCATAGGCTCCGCCCCCCTGACGA
GCATCACAAAAATCGACGCTCAAGTCAGAGGTGGCGAAACCCGACAGGACTATAAAGATACCAGGCGTTT
CCCCCTGGAAGCTCCCTCGTGCGCTCTCCTGTTCCGACCCTGCCGCTTACCGGATACCTGTCCGCCTTTC
TCCCTTCGGGAAGCGTGGCGCTTTCTCATAGCTCACGCTGTAGGTATCTCAGTTCGGTGTAGGTCGTTCG
CTCCAAGCTGGGCTGTGTGCACGAACCCCCCGTTCAGCCCGACCGCTGCGCCTTATCCGGTAACTATCGT
CTTGAGTCCAACCCGGTAAGACACGACTTATCGCCACTGGCAGCAGCCACTGGTAACAGGATTAGCAGAG
CGAGGTATGTAGGCGGTGCTACAGAGTTCTTGAAGTGGTGGCCTAACTACGGCTACACTAGAAGAACAGT
ATTTGGTATCTGCGCTCTGCTGAAGCCAGTTACCTTCGGAAAAAGAGTTGGTAGCTCTTGATCCGGCAAA
CAAACCACCGCTGGTAGCGGTGGTTTTTTTGTTTGCAAGCAGCAGATTACGCGCAGAAAAAAAGGATCTC
AAGAAGATCCTTTGATCTTTTCTACGGGGTCTGACGCTCAGTGGAACGAAAACTCACGTTAAGGGATTTT
GGTCATGAGATTATCAAAAAGGATCTTCACCTAGATCCTTTTAAATTAAAAATGAAGTTTTAAATCAATC
TAAAGTATATATGAGTAAACTTGGTCTGACAGTTACCAATGCTTAATCAGTGAGGCACCTATCTCAGCGA
TCTGTCTATTTCGTTCATCCATAGTTGCCTGACTCCCCGTCGTGTAGATAACTACGATACGGGAGGGCTT
ACCATCTGGCCCCAGTGCTGCAATGATACCGCGAGACCCACGCTCACCGGCTCCAGATTTATCAGCAATA
AACCAGCCAGCCGGAAGGGCCGAGCGCAGAAGTGGTCCTGCAACTTTATCCGCCTCCATCCAGTCTATTA
ATTGTTGCCGGGAAGCTAGAGTAAGTAGTTCGCCAGTTAATAGTTTGCGCAACGTTGTTGCCATTGCTAC
AGGCATCGTGGTGTCACGCTCGTCGTTTGGTATGGCTTCATTCAGCTCCGGTTCCCAACGATCAAGGCGA
GTTACATGATCCCCCATGTTGTGCAAAAAAGCGGTTAGCTCCTTCGGTCCTCCGATCGTTGTCAGAAGTA
AGTTGGCCGCAGTGTTATCACTCATGGTTATGGCAGCACTGCATAATTCTCTTACTGTCATGCCATCCGT
AAGATGCTTTTCTGTGACTGGTGAGTACTCAACCAAGTCATTCTGAGAATAGTGTATGCGGCGACCGAGT
TGCTCTTGCCCGGCGTCAATACGGGATAATACCGCGCCACATAGCAGAACTTTAAAAGTGCTCATCATTG
GAAAACGTTCTTCGGGGCGAAAACTCTCAAGGATCTTACCGCTGTTGAGATCCAGTTCGATGTAACCCAC
TCGTGCACCCAACTGATCTTCAGCATCTTTTACTTTCACCAGCGTTTCTGGGTGAGCAAAAACAGGAAGG
CAAAATGCCGCAAAAAAGGGAATAAGGGCGACACGGAAATGTTGAATACTCATACTCTTCCTTTTTCAAT
ATTATTGAAGCATTTATCAGGGTTATTGTCTCATGAGCGGATACATATTTGAATGTATTTAGAAAAATAA
ACAAATAGGGGTTCCGCGCACATTTCCCCGAAAAGTGCCACCTGACGTCGACGGATCGGGAGATCAACTT
GTTTATTGCAGCTTATAATGGTTACAAATAAAGCAATAGCATCACAAATTTCACAAATAAAGCATTTTTT
TCACTGCATTCTAGTTGTGGTTTGTCCAAACTCATCAATGTATCTTATCATGTCTGGATCAACTGGATAA
CTCAAGCTAACCAAAATCATCCCAAACTTCCCACCCCATACCCTATTACCACTGCCAATTACCTGTGGTT
TCATTTACTCTAAACCTGTGATTCCTCTGAATTATTTTCATTTTAAAGAAATTGTATTTGTTAAATATGT
ACTACAAACTTAGTAGT
